>Addgene plasmid #216400 | Efg1-ΔDBD-A51P/A56P | addgene full sequence | sequence record 430101 | Addgene NGS Result
ATGACCAAAATCCCTTAACGTGAGTTACGCGCGCGTCGTTCCACTGAGCGTCAGACCCCGTAGAAAAGAT
CAAAGGATCTTCTTGAGATCCTTTTTTTCTGCGCGTAATCTGCTGCTTGCAAACAAAAAAACCACCGCTA
CCAGCGGTGGTTTGTTTGCCGGATCAAGAGCTACCAACTCTTTTTCCGAAGGTAACTGGCTTCAGCAGAG
CGCAGATACCAAATACTGTTCTTCTAGTGTAGCCGTAGTTAGCCCACCACTTCAAGAACTCTGTAGCACC
GCCTACATACCTCGCTCTGCTAATCCTGTTACCAGTGGCTGCTGCCAGTGGCGATAAGTCGTGTCTTACC
GGGTTGGACTCAAGACGATAGTTACCGGATAAGGCGCAGCGGTCGGGCTGAACGGGGGGTTCGTGCACAC
AGCCCAGCTTGGAGCGAACGACCTACACCGAACTGAGATACCTACAGCGTGAGCTATGAGAAAGCGCCAC
GCTTCCCGAAGGGAGAAAGGCGGACAGGTATCCGGTAAGCGGCAGGGTCGGAACAGGAGAGCGCACGAGG
GAGCTTCCAGGGGGAAACGCCTGGTATCTTTATAGTCCTGTCGGGTTTCGCCACCTCTGACTTGAGCGTC
GATTTTTGTGATGCTCGTCAGGGGGGCGGAGCCTATGGAAAAACGCCAGCAACGCGGCCTTTTTACGGTT
CCTGGCCTTTTGCTGGCCTTTTGCTCACATGTTCTTTCCTGCGTTATCCCCTGATTCTGTGGATAACCGT
ATTACCGCCTTTGAGTGAGCTGATACCGCTCGCCGCAGCCGAACGACCGAGCGCAGCGAGTCAGTGAGCG
AGGAAGCGGAAGGCGAGAGTAGGGAACTGCCAGGCATCAAACTAAGCAGAAGGCCCCTGACGGATGGCCT
TTTTGCGTTTCTACAAACTCTTTCTGTGTTGTAAAACGACGGCCAGTCTTAAGCTCGGGCCCCCTGGGCG
GTTCTGATAACGAGTAATCGTTAATCCGCAAATAACGTAAAAACCCGCTTCGGCGGGTTTTTTTATGGGG
GGAGTTTAGGGAAAGAGCATTTGTCAGAATATTTAAGGGCGCCTGTCACTTTGCTTGATATATGAGAATT
ATTTAACCTTATAAATGAGAAAAAAGCAACGCACTTTAAATAAGATACGTTGCTTTTTCGATTGATGAAC
ACCTATAATTAAACTATTCATCTATTATTTATGATTTTTTGTATATACAATATTTCTAGTTTGTTAAAGA
GAATTAAGAAAATAAATCTCGAAAATAATAAAGGGAAAATCAGTTTTTGATATCAAAATTATACATGTCA
ACGATAATACAAAATATAATACAAACTATAAGATGTTATCAGTATTTATTATGCATTTAGAATAAATTTT
GTGTCGCCCTTCCGCGAAATTAATACGACTCACTATAGGGGAATTGTGAGCGGATAACAATTCCCCTCTA
GAAATAATTTTGTTTAACTTTTGAAGGAGATATACCATGGGCAGCGACAAGATCCACCATCACCACCATC
ACGAAAATCTGTACTTTCAAGGTCATATGAGCACCTATAGCATTCCGTATTATAATCAGATGAACGGCAA
CTACAATAATGGTATGCCGCAGCAGACCACCGCAGCAAATCAGCAGGCATTTCCTCAGCAGCAGCAACCG
ACCACCACCGGTAATGCAAGCCAGCAACAGCAACAGCCTGCCGCAACCGCACCTGCGGCAGCAGTTCAGC
AGCCGTATAACTATATGTTTTATCAGCAGCAAGGTCAGCCTGGTCAGCAGACCGGTCAGACCGCAGGTCA
GCAGCAACAACAGCAACAGCAGCAGCAGCAATATGATTATAACACCTATAACCGCTATCAGTATCCGGCA
GCAACCAGCCAGGGTAATTACTATCAGCAGACAATTCCGAATCAGCTGAGCCAGCCGCAGCCTCAGCATT
ATAACGGTAGCAATCGTAATTATACCAGCGCACCGAGTGGTGCACCGATTCCGAGCAATAGCACCAGCGG
TCCGAGCCAGCAGCCTCCGCTGCCTGGACAGCAGGCCGTTCCGATTCCGCCTCATGTTAGCACCATGCAG
CAGCCGACATCAGGTAATGGTAATAGCATTAGCGCGACCAGCGGTGGTAGCAATGTTAGTGGTGCAAGCG
GTGCAGGTAGCACCACCAGTCCGGTTAATACCAAAGCAGCGACCGCAGCCGGTATTCCGCAGGGCAACTA
TTATCAGACCTATAATCAGCAACAGTACCCGCAGCAGTATGGTCAGTATAATGCACCGGGTAAAAATCAG
AATACACCGGCATCACAGCCTGGTAGTACCACCAATGATCAGTATCTGCAGCAGCAGCAACAGCAACAAC
AACAAATGTATGGTTATCAGAGCAACTACTATCAAGGTGGTGCAGCCAATAGCAGCTATTATCCGAATTA
TTACCAACAACAGCAGCCGAATTATGCAAGCAGCTATCCGTATCAACAGCAGCAACAAAAACAGCAGCAA
CAACAACCGAATCAGCAGCAACAGAGTGATCAGCAGCAGACCTCAACCCCGAGCGGTGGTGCCGGTACAC
GTAGCGTTCATCAGAGTCCGCAGGTTCAGAGCCTGACCCAGGGTAGCGTGCATCCGAGCCCACAGCAGCA
TCAGGCAAATCAGAGCGCAAGCACCGTTGCAAAAGAAGAGAAATAACTCGAGCCCCCTAGCATAACCCCT
TGGGGCCTCTAAACGGGTCTTGAGGGGTTTTTTGCCCCTGAGACGCGTCAATCGAGTTCGTACCTAAGGG
CGACACCCCCTAATTAGCCCGGGCGAAAGGCCCAGTCTTTCGACTGAGCCTTTCGTTTTATTTGATGCCT
GGCAGTTCCCTACTCTCGCATGGGGAGTCCCCACACTACCATCGGCGCTACGGCGTTTCACTTCTGAGTT
CGGCATGGGGTCAGGTGGGACCACCGCGCTACTGCCGCCAGGCAAACAAGGGGTGTTATGAGCCATATTC
AGGTATAAATGGGCTCGCGATAATGTTCAGAATTGGTTAATTGGTTGTAACACTGACCCCTATTTGTTTA
TTTTTCTAAATACATTCAAATATGTATCCGCTCATGAGACAATAACCCTGATAAATGCTTCAATAATATT
GAAAAAGGAAGAATATGAGCCATATTCAACGGGAAACGTCGAGGCCGCGATTAAATTCCAACATGGATGC
TGATTTATATGGGTATAAATGGGCTCGCGATAATGTCGGGCAATCAGGTGCGACAATCTATCGCTTGTAT
GGGAAGCCCGATGCGCCAGAGTTGTTTCTGAAACATGGCAAAGGTAGCGTTGCCAATGATGTTACAGATG
AGATGGTCAGACTAAACTGGCTGACGGAATTTATGCCACTTCCGACCATCAAGCATTTTATCCGTACTCC
TGATGATGCATGGTTACTCACCACTGCGATCCCCGGAAAAACAGCGTTCCAGGTATTAGAAGAATATCCT
GATTCAGGTGAAAATATTGTTGATGCGCTGGCAGTGTTCCTGCGCCGGTTGCACTCGATTCCTGTTTGTA
ATTGTCCTTTTAACAGCGATCGCGTATTTCGCCTCGCTCAGGCGCAATCACGAATGAATAACGGTTTGGT
TGATGCGAGTGATTTTGATGACGAGCGTAATGGCTGGCCTGTTGAACAAGTCTGGAAAGAAATGCATAAA
CTTTTGCCATTCTCACCGGATTCAGTCGTCACTCATGGTGATTTCTCACTTGATAACCTTATTTTTGACG
AGGGGAAATTAATAGGTTGTATTGATGTTGGACGAGTCGGAATCGCAGACCGATACCAGGATCTTGCCAT
CCTATGGAACTGCCTCGGTGAGTTTTCTCCTTCATTACAGAAACGGCTTTTTCAAAAATATGGTATTGAT
AATCCTGATATGAATAAATTGCAATTTCATTTGATGCTCGATGAGTTTTTCTAAGCGGCGCGCCATCGAA
TGGCGCAAAACCTTTCGCGGTATGGCATGATAGCGCCCGGAAGAGAGTCAATTCAGGGTGGTGAATATGA
AACCAGTAACGTTATACGATGTCGCAGAGTATGCCGGTGTCTCTTATCAGACCGTTTCCCGCGTGGTGAA
CCAGGCCAGCCACGTTTCTGCGAAAACGCGGGAAAAAGTGGAAGCGGCGATGGCGGAGCTGAATTACATT
CCCAACCGCGTGGCACAACAACTGGCGGGCAAACAGTCGTTGCTGATTGGCGTTGCCACCTCCAGTCTGG
CCCTGCACGCGCCGTCGCAAATTGTCGCGGCGATTAAATCTCGCGCCGATCAACTGGGTGCCAGCGTGGT
GGTGTCGATGGTAGAACGAAGCGGCGTCGAAGCCTGTAAAGCGGCGGTGCACAATCTTCTCGCGCAACGC
GTCAGTGGGCTGATCATTAACTATCCGCTGGATGACCAGGATGCCATTGCTGTGGAAGCTGCCTGCACTA
ATGTTCCGGCGTTATTTCTTGATGTCTCTGACCAGACACCCATCAACAGTATTATTTTCTCCCATGAGGA
CGGTACGCGACTGGGCGTGGAGCATCTGGTCGCATTGGGTCACCAGCAAATCGCGCTGTTAGCGGGCCCA
TTAAGTTCTGTCTCGGCGCGTCTGCGTCTGGCTGGCTGGCATAAATATCTCACTCGCAATCAAATTCAGC
CGATAGCGGAACGGGAAGGCGACTGGAGTGCCATGTCCGGTTTTCAACAAACCATGCAAATGCTGAATGA
GGGCATCGTTCCCACTGCGATGCTGGTTGCCAACGATCAGATGGCGCTGGGCGCAATGCGCGCCATTACC
GAGTCCGGGCTGCGCGTTGGTGCGGATATCTCGGTAGTGGGATACGACGATACCGAAGATAGCTCATGTT
ATATCCCGCCGTTAACCACCATCAAACAGGATTTTCGCCTGCTGGGGCAAACCAGCGTGGACCGCTTGCT
GCAACTCTCTCAGGGCCAGGCGGTGAAGGGCAATCAGCTGTTGCCAGTCTCACTGGTGAAAAGAAAAACC
ACCCTGGCGCCCAATACGCAAACCGCCTCTCCCCGCGCGTTGGCCGATTCATTAATGCAGCTGGCACGAC
AGGTTTCCCGACTGGAAAGCGGGCAGTGACTC
Features (pLannotate 1.2.2; 14 found; start..end, strand, type, name):
     83..671     +  rep_origin     ori: high-copy-number ColE1/pMB1/pBR322/pUC origin of replication
    896..913     +  terminator     rrnB T2 terminator (fragment): transcription terminator T2 from the E. coli rrnB gene
    938..957     -  CDS            lacZα (fragment): LacZα fragment of β-galactosidase; lacZ fragment
   1421..1439    +  promoter       T7 promoter: promoter for bacteriophage T7 RNA polymerase
   1440..1464    +  protein_bind   lac operator: The lac repressor binds to the lac operator to inhibit transcription in E. coli. This inhibition can be relieved by adding lactose or isopropyl-β-D-thiogalactopyranoside (IPTG). lac repressor encoded by lacI
   1567..2703    +  CDS            EFG1 (fragment): EFG1_CANAL - Experimental evidence at protein level: Swiss-Prot protein existence level 1. Transcriptional regulator of the switch between 2 heritable states, the white and opaque states. These 2 cell types differ in many characteristics, including cell structure, mating competence, and virulence. Each state is heritable for many generations, and switching between states occurs stochastically, at low frequency. Antagonizes the action of WOR1, WOR2 and CZF1, and promotes the white state. In white cells, EFG1 represses WOR1 indirectly through WOR2 to maintain white cell identity. Binds target ge
   2717..2764    +  terminator     T7 terminator: transcription terminator for bacteriophage T7 RNA polymerase
   2824..2864    -  terminator     rrnB T1 terminator (fragment): transcription terminator T1 from the E. coli rrnB gene
   2866..2981    -  ncRNA          5S rRNA: Accession: RF00001 - 5S ribosomal RNA
   3012..3036    +  CDS            KanR (fragment): aminoglycoside phosphotransferase; aph(3')-Ia; confers resistance to kanamycin in bacteria or G418 (Geneticin®) in eukaryotes
   3066..3162    +  promoter       AmpR promoter (fragment): bla
   3165..3974    +  CDS            KanR: aminoglycoside phosphotransferase; aph(3')-Ia; confers resistance to kanamycin in bacteria or G418 (Geneticin®) in eukaryotes
   3983..4056    +  promoter       lacI promoter (fragment): lacI
   4057..5136    +  CDS            lacI: LACI_ECOLI - Experimental evidence at protein level: Swiss-Prot protein existence level 1. Repressor of the lactose operon. Binds allolactose as an inducer. From Escherichia coli (strain K12).
