[The description below was written by a language model from this plasmid's Addgene catalogue record and pLannotate feature annotations shown in this document.]
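Description:
Efg1-ΔDBD-A51P/A56P is a bacterial expression plasmid built on the pJ411 backbone (about 5.1 kb in total) for producing a mutant fragment of the Candida albicans transcription factor Efg1 in E. coli. It replicates from a high-copy ColE1/pUC-type origin and is selected with kanamycin through an aminoglycoside phosphotransferase (KanR) gene that the annotation places downstream of a bla-type promoter fragment. Fragments of the rrnB T1 and T2 terminators flank parts of the backbone, presumably insulating the expression cassette from read-through transcription.

The 1,137 bp insert lies between a T7 promoter with an adjacent lac operator and a T7 terminator, and the plasmid carries its own lacI repressor gene. Transcription therefore depends on T7 RNA polymerase supplied by the host and is held off until induction with IPTG or lactose. The encoded protein lacks residues 182–356, the DNA-binding domain, so the N- and C-terminal prion-like domains of Efg1 are joined directly. It also carries alanine-to-proline substitutions at positions 51 and 56. A 6xHis tag contributed by the backbone sits at the N terminus for affinity purification, although the feature table does not annotate it separately.

Efg1 regulates white–opaque cell-type switching in C. albicans. According to the record, this construct was made for work on the structure and interactions of the Efg1 prion-like domains in phase separation. The proline substitutions define it as a mutant variant, but the record does not state their intended structural effect.
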