Addgene plasmid #216400: Efg1-ΔDBD-A51P/A56P
Purpose: Expresses 6xHis-tagged N- and C-terminal prion-like domains of Efg1 with A51/A56 to proline mutations
Depositing lab: Nicolas Fawzi. Depositing organization: Brown University. Publication: Structure and interactions of prion-like domains in transcription factor Efg1 phase separation. Wang SH, Zheng T, Fawzi NL. Biophys J. 2024 Jun 4;123(11):1481-1493. doi: 10.1016/j.bpj.2024.01.030. Epub 2024 Feb 1. PubMed 38297837.
Backbone
  Vector backbone: pJ411
  Backbone size w/o insert (bp): 4005
  Total vector size (bp): 5142
  Vector type: Bacterial Expression
Growth in bacteria
  Bacterial resistance: Kanamycin, 50 μg/mL
  Growth temperature: 37°C
  Growth strain: DH5alpha
  Copy number: High Copy
Gene/Insert
  Gene/Insert name: Efg1-ΔDBD-A51P/A56P
  Species: Candida albicans (Yeast)
  Insert size (bp): 1137
  Mutation: changed Alanine 51 and 56 to Proline, and deleted amino acids 182-356
  GenBank ID: changed Alanine 51 and 56 to Proline
  Tag / fusion protein: 6xHis-tags (N terminal on backbone)
Terms and licenses: Academic/Nonprofit Terms; Industry Terms: Not Available to Industry
Depositor comments: Please visit https://doi.org/10.1101/2023.11.09.566450 for bioRxiv preprint.
How to cite: Efg1-ΔDBD-A51P/A56P was a gift from Nicolas Fawzi (Addgene plasmid # 216400 ; http://n2t.net/addgene:216400 ; RRID:Addgene_216400)
